>Addgene plasmid #109084 | NK590 | addgene full sequence | sequence record 210425 | Addgene NGS Result
AAAGGGCCTCGTGATACGCCTATTTTTATAGGTTAATGTCATGATAATAATGGTTTCTTAGACGTCAGGT
GGCACTTTTCGGGGAAATGTGCGCGGAACCCCTATTTGTTTATTTTTCTAAATACATTCAAATATGTATC
CGCTCATGAGACAATAACCCTGATAAATGCTTCAATAATATTGAAAAAGGAAGAGTATGAGTATTCAACA
TTTCCGTGTCGCCCTTATTCCCTTTTTTGCGGCATTTTGCCTTCCTGTTTTTGCTCACCCAGAAACGCTG
GTGAAAGTAAAAGATGCTGAAGATCAGTTGGGTGCACGAGTGGGTTACATCGAACTGGATCTCAACAGCG
GTAAGATCCTTGAGAGTTTTCGCCCCGAAGAACGTTTTCCAATGATGAGCACTTTTAAAGTTCTGCTATG
TGGCGCGGTATTATCCCGTATTGACGCCGGGCAAGAGCAACTCGGTCGCCGCATACACTATTCTCAGAAT
GACTTGGTTGAGTACTCACCAGTCACAGAAAAGCATCTTACGGATGGCATGACAGTAAGAGAATTATGCA
GTGCTGCCATAACCATGAGTGATAACACTGCGGCCAACTTACTTCTGACAACGATCGGAGGACCGAAGGA
GCTAACCGCTTTTTTGCACAACATGGGGGATCATGTAACTCGCCTTGATCGTTGGGAACCGGAGCTGAAT
GAAGCCATACCAAACGACGAGCGTGACACCACGATGCCTGTAGCAATGGCAACAACGTTGCGCAAACTAT
TAACTGGCGAACTACTTACTCTAGCTTCCCGGCAACAATTAATAGACTGGATGGAGGCGGATAAAGTTGC
AGGACCACTTCTGCGCTCGGCCCTTCCGGCTGGCTGGTTTATTGCTGATAAATCTGGAGCCGGTGAGCGT
GGGTCTCGCGGTATCATTGCAGCACTGGGGCCAGATGGTAAGCCCTCCCGTATCGTAGTTATCTACACGA
CGGGGAGTCAGGCAACTATGGATGAACGAAATAGACAGATCGCTGAGATAGGTGCCTCACTGATTAAGCA
TTGGTAACTGTCAGACCAAGTTTACTCATATATACTTTAGATTGATTTAAAACTTCATTTTTAATTTAAA
AGGATCTAGGTGAAGATCCTTTTTGATAATCTCATGACCAAAATCCCTTAACGTGAGTTTTCGTTCCACT
GAGCGTCAGACCCCGTAGAAAAGATCAAAGGATCTTCTTGAGATCCTTTTTTTCTGCGCGTAATCTGCTG
CTTGCAAACAAAAAAACCACCGCTACCAGCGGTGGTTTGTTTGCCGGATCAAGAGCTACCAACTCTTTTT
CCGAAGGTAACTGGCTTCAGCAGAGCGCAGATACCAAATACTGTTCTTCTAGTGTAGCCGTAGTTAGGCC
ACCACTTCAAGAACTCTGTAGCACCGCCTACATACCTCGCTCTGCTAATCCTGTTACCAGTGGCTGCTGC
CAGTGGCGATAAGTCGTGTCTTACCGGGTTGGACTCAAGACGATAGTTACCGGATAAGGCGCAGCGGTCG
GGCTGAACGGGGGGTTCGTGCACACAGCCCAGCTTGGAGCGAACGACCTACACCGAACTGAGATACCTAC
AGCGTGAGCTATGAGAAAGCGCCACGCTTCCCGAAGGGAGAAAGGCGGACAGGTATCCGGTAAGCGGCAG
GGTCGGAACAGGAGAGCGCACGAGGGAGCTTCCAGGGGGAAACGCCTGGTATCTTTATAGTCCTGTCGGG
TTTCGCCACCTCTGACTTGAGCGTCGATTTTTGTGATGCTCGTCAGGGGGGCGGAGCCTATGGAAAAACG
CCAGCAACGCGGCCTTTTTACGGTTCCTGGCCTTTTGCTGGCCTTTTGCTCACATGTTCTTTCCTGCGTT
ATCCCCTGATTCTGTGGATAACCGTATTACCGCCTTTGAGTGAGCTGATACCGCTCGCCGCAGCCGAACG
ACCGAGCGCAGCGAGTCAGTGAGCGAGGAAGCGGAAGAGCGCCCAATACGCAAACCGCCTCTCCCCGCGC
GTTGGCCGATTCATTAATGCAGCTGGCACGACAGGTTTCCCGACTGGAAAGCGGGCAGTGAGCGCAACGC
AATTAATGTGAGTTAGCTCACTCATTAGGCACCCCAGGCTTTACACTTTATGCTTCCGGCTCGTATGTTG
TGTGGAATTGTGAGCGGATAACAATTTCACACAGGAAACAGCTATGACCATGATTACGCCAAGCTTGTAA
CAAACTGCCCTGCACCTCGTCTGCCACCTCGGTTGCCACCTTGTCCTCGTTCCCCACCACCTTGTCCTCG
TCCGCTGCCAGCATCGCGATCAGCGTGCTTGCGCTTGGCGCTGCTGCTGCCGGACTTCCCGTTATCGGCC
ATACTTTTTGTGGTGTTTCCAGGCGAGATGCGCTGTTGGCAAAGCAAAATGGCAAAACGGCCTTTGCCAC
ACGCCATCCTCGCCTCACCTCGACGTGCGGCTTTCCTAAACAGGAAACCTGACGAAACGAATTGAGCGCA
TTGGCACACGTGTGCTGTGCGCTTTGTGTCGCTGCATGCTATCCACCACGCACCACCCAATCAGTCCAAC
TGTGACGTGTCACGCCTAGGCGAAAAAGCGGCGAGAGCGCCAAAGCAAACGCCAAACAAAAACCAAAGAA
GAGCAAACGCAGCGAACTGATGTGAGACAAGGGGGCGGTGCAATGCGTCACTGAACGTGCAAAAGCCAAA
AACAACCAAGAAGCAGCTGCACAACACAACAACAACAACAACAACAACAACACCTTGTTGTCGCAGCTCT
ACGTTTGGCATTTTCCTGTTGTTCTCTCTTGCGATCAGTCCGTGTCTCTTTTCTCCCCCTTTTCCCAGAC
CACAACCACAAAACAACCAGCCATGGTCTCCAAGGGCGAGGGCCAGTCCAAGCACGGCCTCAAGGAGGAG
ATGACCGTCAAGTACCACATGGAGGGCTGCGTCAACGGCCACAAGTTCGTCATCACCGGCGAGGGCATCG
GCAACCCCTTCAAGGGCAAGCAGACCGCCAACCTCTGCGTCATCGAGGGCGGCCCCCTCCCCTTCTCCGA
GGACATCCTCTCCCCCGGCTTCAAGTACGGCGACCGCATCTTCACCGAGTACCCCCAGGACATCGTCGAC
TACTTCAAGAACTCCTGCCCCGCCGGTTACACCTGGGAGCGCTCCTACCTCTTCGAGGACGGCGCCGTCT
GCCGCTGCAACGTCGACATCACCGTCTCCGAGAAGGAGAACTGCATCTACCACAAGTCCATCTTCCGCGG
CGTCAACTTCCCCGCCGACGGCCCCGTCATGAAGAAGATGACCACCAACTGGGAGGCCTCCACCGAGAAG
ATCGTCCCCGTCCCCAAGCAGGGCATCCTCAAGGGCAAGGTCAAGATGTGCCTCCTCCTCAAGGACGGTG
GCCGCTACCACTGCCAGTTCGACACCGTCTACAAGGCCAAGTCCGTCCCCTCCAAGATGCCCGAGTGGCA
CTTCATCCAGCACAAGCTCCTCCGCGAGGACCGCTCCGACGCCAAGAACCAGAAGTGGCAGCTCACCGAG
CACGCCATCGCCGGTATGGACGAGCTGTACAAGGCTTAAGCGCCTCGTTGGTCATTGCCACCTTGTTGCC
TCTTTTGCTGTTGTCCTCGTGTCGACGCGTGCCACGTGCGCTTGTTGTGAGTTGATTCTGCTTCTTGTGC
ACGTCATGCCGAGCCCTTGGGCCCCGCAATAAACCCACTATGCCAGTGTAACTATCCTTCCCCCCAATGT
ATAACTGTGACGATCAATGAGCGGTGCCCGTCTAGAGGATCCCCGGGTACCGAGCTCGAATTCACTGGCC
GTCGTTTTACAACGTCGTGACTGGGAAAACCCTGGCGTTACCCAACTTAATCGCCTTGCAGCACATCCCC
CTTTCGCCAGCTGGCGTAATAGCGAAGAGGCCCGCACCGATCGCCCTTCCCAACAGTTGCGCAGCCTGAA
TGGCGAATGGCGCCTGATGCGGTATTTTCTCCTTACGCATCTGTGCGGTATTTCACACCGCATATGGTGC
ACTCTCAGTACAATCTGCTCTGATGCCGCATAGTTAAGCCAGCCCCGACACCCGCCAACACCCGCTGACG
CGCCCTGACGGGCTTGTCTGCTCCCGGCATCCGCTTACAGACAAGCTGTGACCGTCTCCGGGAGCTGCAT
GTGTCAGAGGTTTTCACCGTCATCACCGAAACGCGCGAGACG
Features (pLannotate 1.2.2; 12 found; start..end, strand, type, name):
     92..196     +  promoter       AmpR promoter: bla
    197..1057    +  CDS            AmpR: β-lactamase; bla; confers resistance to ampicillin, carbenicillin, and related antibiotics
   1228..1816    +  rep_origin     ori: high-copy-number ColE1/pMB1/pBR322/pUC origin of replication
   1999..2091    +  CDS            lacI (fragment): lac repressor; lacI; The lac repressor binds to the lac operator to inhibit transcription in E. coli. This inhibition can be relieved by adding lactose or isopropyl-β-D-thiogalactopyranoside (IPTG).
   2104..2125    +  protein_bind   CAP binding site: CAP binding activates transcription in the presence of cAMP. E. coli catabolite activator protein
   2140..2170    +  promoter       lac promoter: promoter for the E. coli lac operon
   2178..2194    +  protein_bind   lac operator: The lac repressor binds to the lac operator to inhibit transcription in E. coli. This inhibition can be relieved by adding lactose or isopropyl-β-D-thiogalactopyranoside (IPTG). lac repressor encoded by lacI
   2893..3603    +  CDS            mPapaya: mPapaya is a basic (constitutively fluorescent) yellow fluorescent protein published in 2013, derived from Zoanthus sp.. It has high acid sensitivity.
   3811..3843    -  misc_feature   MCS (fragment): pUC18/19 multiple cloning site
   3840..3997    +  CDS            lacZα (fragment): LacZα fragment of β-galactosidase; lacZ fragment
   4003..4102    -  misc_feature   bom (fragment): basis of mobility region from pBR322
   4204..4239    -  CDS            rop (fragment): Rop protein, which maintains plasmids at low copy number; rop
