[The description below was written by a language model from this plasmid's Addgene catalogue record and pLannotate feature annotations shown in this document.]
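Description:
NK590 (also recorded as pDSB_0031, alternative insert name pActAvrII_mPapaya) is a 4,242 nt choanoflagellate expression plasmid built on the pDSB_0029 backbone and intended for reporter gene expression in Salpingoeca rosetta. It is propagated in E. coli as a high-copy plasmid through a ColE1/pUC-type origin of replication. Selection is with ampicillin, using a β-lactamase gene driven by its native bla promoter. The annotated backbone shows clear pUC18/19 ancestry: a CAP binding site, lac promoter and lac operator, fragments of lacI and lacZα, part of the pUC multiple cloning site, and residual fragments of the pBR322 bom region and rop. These are cloning-vector remnants and are not expected to contribute to expression in the choanoflagellate host.

The payload is a synthetic coding sequence for mPapaya, a constitutively fluorescent yellow protein derived from Zoanthus sp. that is noted for high acid sensitivity. The automated feature table does not annotate any eukaryotic promoter or terminator. There are, however, unannotated stretches of roughly 700 nt upstream and 200 nt downstream of the mPapaya open reading frame, where host-specific regulatory sequences would be expected. The alternative name suggests an actin-derived promoter with an AvrII site, but the record does not explicitly state the promoter or 3′ regulatory elements, and the cloning sites are listed as unknown. No choanoflagellate selection marker is annotated, so the construct appears suited to transfection experiments in which fluorescence is the readout. Likely uses include testing transfection and visualising cells, alongside other fluorescent reporters in S. rosetta cell biology studies.
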