Addgene plasmid #109084: NK590
Purpose: Reporter gene expression in S. rosetta
Depositing lab: Nicole King. Publication: Transfection of choanoflagellates illuminates their cell biology and the ancestry of animal septins. Booth DS, Szmidt-Middleton H, King N. Mol Biol Cell. 2018 Dec 1;29(25):3026-3038. doi: 10.1091/mbc.E18-08-0514. Epub 2018 Oct 3. PubMed 30281390.
Backbone
  Vector backbone: pDSB_0029
  Vector type: Choanoflagellate Expression
Growth in bacteria
  Bacterial resistance: Ampicillin, 100 μg/mL
  Growth temperature: 37°C
  Growth strain: DH5alpha
  Copy number: High Copy
Gene/Insert
  Gene/Insert name: mPapaya (alt name: pActAvrII_mPapaya)
  Species: Synthetic
  Cloning method: Restriction Enzyme; 5′ cloning site unknown (unknown if destroyed); 3′ cloning site unknown (unknown if destroyed)
Terms and licenses: Academic/Nonprofit Terms; Industry Terms: Not Available to Industry
Depositor comments: pDSB_0031 . Please visit https://www.biorxiv.org/content/early/2018/06/09/343111 for bioRxiv preprint.
How to cite: NK590 was a gift from Nicole King (Addgene plasmid # 109084 ; http://n2t.net/addgene:109084 ; RRID:Addgene_109084)
